>Addgene plasmid #22854 | pPM48 | addgene partial sequence | sequence record 28740 | 22854 with mCherry-R
TCGCCCTCGCCCTCGATCTCGAACTCGTGGCCGTTCACGGAGCCCTCCATGTGCACCTTGAAGCGCATGA
ACTCCTTGATGATGGCCATGTTATCCTCCTCGCCCTTGCTCACCATTATCAATTTAGTGTGTGTATTTGT
GTTTGCGTGTCTATAGAAGTATAGTAATTTATGCTACAAAGGACCTAATGTATAAGGAAAGAATATTTAG
AGAAAAGAAGAAAACAAGAGTTTTATATACATACAGAGCACATGCATGCCATATGATCATGTGTCGTCGC
ACACATATATATATGCCTGTATGTGTCAGCACTAAAGTTGCCTGGCCATCCACGCTATATACACGCCTGG
CGGATCTGCTCGAGCTTTTTCGACACGCTGTCCAGTTCCTGTCGAGCTTTTTCGACACGCTGTCCAGTTC
CTGTCGAGCTTTTTCGACACGCTGTCCAGTTCCTGTCGAGCTTTTTCGACACGCTGTCCAGTTCCTGTCG
ACAGATCAATTCTTGAAGACGAAAGGGCCTCGTGATACGCCTATTTTTATAGGTTAATGTCATGATAATA
ATGGCCGCGGGCAAATTAAAGCCTTCGAGCGTCCCAAAACCTTCTCAAGCAAGGTTTTCAGTATAATGTT
ACATGCGTACACGCGTCTGTACAGAAAAAAAA
