>Addgene plasmid #22854 | pPM48 | addgene partial sequence | sequence record 28741 | 22854 with SP6
GCTGCAGGTCGACGGATCCCCGGGTTAATTAAGGCGCGCCAGATCTGTTTAGCTTGCCTCGTCCCCGCCG
GGTCACCCGGCCAGCGACATGGAGGCCCAGAATACCCTCCTTGACAGTCTTGACGTGCGCAGCTCAGGGG
CATGATGTGACTGTCGCCCGTACATTTAGCCCATACATCCCCATGTATAATCATTTGCATCCATACATTT
TGATGGCCGCACGGCGCGAAGCAAAAATTACGGCTCCTCGCTGCAGACCTGCGAGCAGGGAAACGCTCCC
CTCACAGACGCGTTGAATTGTCCCCACGCCGCGCCCCTGTAGAGAAATATAAAAGGTTAGGATTTGCCAC
TGAGGTTCTTCTTTCATATACTTCCTTTTAAAATCTTGCTAGGATACAGTTCTCACATCACATCCGAACA
TAAACAACCATGGGTACCACTCTTGACGACACGGCTTACCGGTACCGCACCAGTGTCCCGGGGGACGCCG
AGGCCATCGAGGCACTGGATGGGTCCTTCACCACCGACACCGTCTTCCGCGTCACCGCCACCGGGGACGG
CTTCACCCTGCGGGAGGTGCCGGTGGACCCGCCCCTGACCAAGGTGTTCCCCGACGACGAATCGGACGAC
GAATCGGACGACGGGGAGGACGGCGACCCGGACTCCCGGACGTTCGTCGCGTACGGGGACGACGGCGACC
TGGCGGGCTTCGTGGTCGTCTCGTACTCCGGCTGGAACCGCCGGCTGACCGTCGAGGACATCGAGGTCGC
CCCGGAGCACCGGGGGCACGGGGTCGGGCGCGCGTTGATGGGGCTCGCGACGGAGTTCGCCCGCGAGCGG
GGCGCCGGGCACCTCTGGCTGGAGGTCACCAACGTCAACGCACCGGCGATCCACGCGTACCGGCGGATGG
GGTTCACCCTCTGCGGCCTGG
