>Addgene plasmid #22854 | pPM48 | addgene partial sequence | sequence record 28742 | 22854 with EGFP-C
GGACGAGCTGTACAAGACTCACGGTATGGACGAATTGTACAAGCACGACGAATTGTAATCTAGAGTCATC
ATGTAATTAGTTATGTCACGCTTACATTCACGCCCTCCCCCCACATCCGCTCTAACCGAAAAGGAAGGAG
TTAGACAACCTGAAGTCTAGGTCCCTATTTATTTTTTTATAGTTATGTTAGTATTAAGAACGTTATTTAT
ATTTCAAATTTTTCTTTTTTTTCTGTACAGACGCGTGTACGCATGTAACATTATACTGAAAACCTTGCTT
GAGAAGGTTTTGGGACGCTCGAAGGCTTTAATTTGCCCGCGGCCATTATTATCATGACATTAACCTATAA
AAATAGGCGTATCACGAGGCCCTTTCGTCTTCAAGAATTGATCTGTCGACAGGAACTGGACAGCGTGTCG
AAAAAGCTCGACAGGAACTGGACAGCGTGTCGAAAAAGCTCGACAGGAACTGGACAGCGTGTCGAAAAAG
CTCGACAGGAACTGGACAGCGTGTCGAAAAAGCTCGAGCAGATCCGCCAGGCGTGTATATAGCGTGGATG
GCCAGGCAACTTTAGTGCTGACACATACAGGCATATATATATGTGTGCGACGACACATGATCATATGGCA
TGCATGTGCTCTGTATGTATATAAAACTCTTGTTTTCTTCTTTTCTCTAAATATTCTTTCCTTATAC
