[The description below was written by a language model from this plasmid's Addgene catalogue record.]
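Description:
pPM48 is a yeast expression plasmid built on the pFA6-natMX6 backbone (about 3.7 kb without insert) that carries a roughly 3.25 kb insert encoding two fluorescent reporters, eroGFP and UPR-RFP. It is propagated in E. coli under ampicillin selection. The yeast selectable marker is listed in the record as "Natamycin". The natMX6 cassette named in the backbone is generally known as the nat resistance module conferring resistance to nourseothricin, so the catalogue wording may be imprecise on this point. pFA6-series plasmids normally lack a yeast replication origin and serve as templates or integrating vectors, but the record does not state how this construct is maintained in yeast, nor does it give the bacterial copy number.

The payload combines two readouts of endoplasmic reticulum function. As its name suggests, eroGFP is an ER-directed version of a redox-sensitive GFP (roGFP, which the record notes came from another laboratory). Such a probe reports the oxidation state of its environment through changes in its fluorescence properties. UPR-RFP, by its name, is a red fluorescent protein reporter of unfolded protein response activity. The record does not specify the promoters, targeting or retention signals, terminators or the particular RFP variant used, and no feature table is available to confirm how the two cassettes are arranged.

The associated study concerns real-time redox measurements during ER stress. In keeping with that, the plasmid is suited to monitoring ER redox state and UPR induction simultaneously in living yeast cells, so that oxidative protein folding capacity can be correlated with stress signalling in the same cell.
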