Addgene plasmid #22854: pPM48
Depositing lab: Feroz Papa. Depositing organization: University of California, San Francisco (UCSF). Publication: Real-time redox measurements during endoplasmic reticulum stress reveal interlinked protein folding functions. Merksamer PI, Trusina A, Papa FR. Cell. 2008 Nov 28. 135(5):933-47. 10.1016/j.cell.2008.10.011 PubMed 19026441.
Backbone
  Vector backbone: pFA6-natMX6
  Backbone size w/o insert (bp): 3697
  Vector type: Yeast Expression
  Selectable markers: Natamycin
Growth in bacteria
  Bacterial resistance: Ampicillin, 100 μg/mL
  Growth temperature: 37°C
  Growth strain: DH5alpha
  Copy number: Unknown
Gene/Insert
  Gene/Insert name: eroGFP & UPR-RFP
  Insert size (bp): 3253
  Cloning method: Restriction Enzyme
  Sequencing primers: 5′ SP6 (?)
Resource information
  A portion of this plasmid was derived from a plasmid made by: roGFP is from SJ Remington at U. Oregon
Terms and licenses: Academic/Nonprofit Terms; Industry Terms: Not Available to Industry
How to cite: pPM48 was a gift from Feroz Papa (Addgene plasmid # 22854 ; http://n2t.net/addgene:22854 ; RRID:Addgene_22854)
